>Addgene plasmid #119803 | CP1041-CBEmax | addgene full sequence | sequence record 257544 | Addgene NGS Result
GTGTGTTGGAGGTCGCTGAGTAGTGCGCGAGCAAAATTTAAGCTACAACAAGGCAAGGCTTGACCGACAA
TTGCATGAAGAATCTGCTTAGGGTTAGGCGTTTTGCGCTGCTTCGCGATGTACGGGCCAGATATACGCGT
TGACATTGATTATTGACTAGTTATTAATAGTAATCAATTACGGGGTCATTAGTTCATAGCCCATATATGG
AGTTCCGCGTTACATAACTTACGGTAAATGGCCCGCCTGGCTGACCGCCCAACGACCCCCGCCCATTGAC
GTCAATAATGACGTATGTTCCCATAGTAACGCCAATAGGGACTTTCCATTGACGTCAATGGGTGGAGTAT
TTACGGTAAACTGCCCACTTGGCAGTACATCAAGTGTATCATATGCCAAGTACGCCCCCTATTGACGTCA
ATGACGGTAAATGGCCCGCCTGGCATTATGCCCAGTACATGACCTTATGGGACTTTCCTACTTGGCAGTA
CATCTACGTATTAGTCATCGCTATTACCATGGTGATGCGGTTTTGGCAGTACATCAATGGGCGTGGATAG
CGGTTTGACTCACGGGGATTTCCAAGTCTCCACCCCATTGACGTCAATGGGAGTTTGTTTTGGCACCAAA
ATCAACGGGACTTTCCAAAATGTCGTAACAACTCCGCCCCATTGACGCAAATGGGCGGTAGGCGTGTACG
GTGGGAGGTCTATATAAGCAGAGCTGGTTTAGTGAACCGTCAGATCCGCTAGAGATCCGCGGCCGCTAAT
ACGACTCACTATAGGGAGAGCCGCCACCATGAAACGGACAGCCGACGGAAGCGAGTTCGAGTCACCAAAG
AAGAAGCGGAAAGTCTCCTCAGAGACTGGGCCTGTCGCCGTCGATCCAACCCTGCGCCGCCGGATTGAAC
CTCACGAGTTTGAAGTGTTCTTTGACCCCCGGGAGCTGAGAAAGGAGACATGCCTGCTGTACGAGATCAA
CTGGGGAGGCAGGCACTCCATCTGGAGGCACACCTCTCAGAACACAAATAAGCACGTGGAGGTGAACTTC
ATCGAGAAGTTTACCACAGAGCGGTACTTCTGCCCCAATACCAGATGTAGCATCACATGGTTTCTGAGCT
GGTCCCCTTGCGGAGAGTGTAGCAGGGCCATCACCGAGTTCCTGTCCAGATATCCACACGTGACACTGTT
TATCTACATCGCCAGGCTGTATCACCACGCAGACCCAAGGAATAGGCAGGGCCTGCGCGATCTGATCAGC
TCCGGCGTGACCATCCAGATCATGACAGAGCAGGAGTCCGGCTACTGCTGGCGGAACTTCGTGAATTATT
CTCCTAGCAACGAGGCCCACTGGCCTAGGTACCCACACCTGTGGGTGCGCCTGTACGTGCTGGAGCTGTA
TTGCATCATCCTGGGCCTGCCCCCTTGTCTGAATATCCTGCGGAGAAAGCAGCCCCAGCTGACCTTCTTT
ACAATCGCCCTGCAGTCTTGTCACTATCAGAGGCTGCCACCCCACATCCTGTGGGCCACAGGCCTGAAGT
CTGGAGGATCTAGCGGAGGATCCTCTGGCAGCGAGACACCAGGAACAAGCGAGTCAGCAACACCAGAGAG
CAGTGGCGGCAGCAGCGGCGGCAGCAACATCATGAACTTTTTCAAGACCGAGATTACCCTGGCCAACGGC
GAGATCCGGAAGCGGCCTCTGATCGAGACAAACGGCGAAACCGGGGAGATCGTGTGGGATAAGGGCCGGG
ATTTTGCCACCGTGCGGAAAGTGCTGAGCATGCCCCAAGTGAATATCGTGAAAAAGACCGAGGTGCAGAC
AGGCGGCTTCAGCAAAGAGTCTATCCTGCCCAAGAGGAACAGCGATAAGCTGATCGCCAGAAAGAAGGAC
TGGGACCCTAAGAAGTACGGCGGCTTCGACAGCCCCACCGTGGCCTATTCTGTGCTGGTGGTGGCCAAAG
TGGAAAAGGGCAAGTCCAAGAAACTGAAGAGTGTGAAAGAGCTGCTGGGGATCACCATCATGGAAAGAAG
CAGCTTCGAGAAGAATCCCATCGACTTTCTGGAAGCCAAGGGCTACAAAGAAGTGAAAAAGGACCTGATC
ATCAAGCTGCCTAAGTACTCCCTGTTCGAGCTGGAAAACGGCCGGAAGAGAATGCTGGCCTCTGCCGGCG
AACTGCAGAAGGGAAACGAACTGGCCCTGCCCTCCAAATATGTGAACTTCCTGTACCTGGCCAGCCACTA
TGAGAAGCTGAAGGGCTCCCCCGAGGATAATGAGCAGAAACAGCTGTTTGTGGAACAGCACAAGCACTAC
CTGGACGAGATCATCGAGCAGATCAGCGAGTTCTCCAAGAGAGTGATCCTGGCCGACGCTAATCTGGACA
AAGTGCTGTCCGCCTACAACAAGCACCGGGATAAGCCCATCAGAGAGCAGGCCGAGAATATCATCCACCT
GTTTACCCTGACCAATCTGGGAGCCCCTGCCGCCTTCAAGTACTTTGACACCACCATCGACCGGAAGAGG
TACACCAGCACCAAAGAGGTGCTGGACGCCACCCTGATCCACCAGAGCATCACCGGCCTGTACGAGACAC
GGATCGACCTGTCTCAGCTGGGAGGCGACGGCGGATCAGGAGGCTCTGGCGGTTCAGGTGGATCAGGCGG
TAGCGGAGGTTCAGGTGGTGACAAGAAGTACAGCATCGGCCTGGCCATCGGCACCAACTCTGTGGGCTGG
GCCGTGATCACCGACGAGTACAAGGTGCCCAGCAAGAAATTCAAGGTGCTGGGCAACACCGACCGGCACA
GCATCAAGAAGAACCTGATCGGAGCCCTGCTGTTCGACAGCGGCGAAACAGCCGAGGCCACCCGGCTGAA
GAGAACCGCCAGAAGAAGATACACCAGACGGAAGAACCGGATCTGCTATCTGCAAGAGATCTTCAGCAAC
GAGATGGCCAAGGTGGACGACAGCTTCTTCCACAGACTGGAAGAGTCCTTCCTGGTGGAAGAGGATAAGA
AGCACGAGCGGCACCCCATCTTCGGCAACATCGTGGACGAGGTGGCCTACCACGAGAAGTACCCCACCAT
CTACCACCTGAGAAAGAAACTGGTGGACAGCACCGACAAGGCCGACCTGCGGCTGATCTATCTGGCCCTG
GCCCACATGATCAAGTTCCGGGGCCACTTCCTGATCGAGGGCGACCTGAACCCCGACAACAGCGACGTGG
ACAAGCTGTTCATCCAGCTGGTGCAGACCTACAACCAGCTGTTCGAGGAAAACCCCATCAACGCCAGCGG
CGTGGACGCCAAGGCCATCCTGTCTGCCAGACTGAGCAAGAGCAGACGGCTGGAAAATCTGATCGCCCAG
CTGCCCGGCGAGAAGAAGAATGGCCTGTTCGGAAACCTGATTGCCCTGAGCCTGGGCCTGACCCCCAACT
TCAAGAGCAACTTCGACCTGGCCGAGGATGCCAAACTGCAGCTGAGCAAGGACACCTACGACGACGACCT
GGACAACCTGCTGGCCCAGATCGGCGACCAGTACGCCGACCTGTTTCTGGCCGCCAAGAACCTGTCCGAC
GCCATCCTGCTGAGCGACATCCTGAGAGTGAACACCGAGATCACCAAGGCCCCCCTGAGCGCCTCTATGA
TCAAGAGATACGACGAGCACCACCAGGACCTGACCCTGCTGAAAGCTCTCGTGCGGCAGCAGCTGCCTGA
GAAGTACAAAGAGATTTTCTTCGACCAGAGCAAGAACGGCTACGCCGGCTACATTGACGGCGGAGCCAGC
CAGGAAGAGTTCTACAAGTTCATCAAGCCCATCCTGGAAAAGATGGACGGCACCGAGGAACTGCTCGTGA
AGCTGAACAGAGAGGACCTGCTGCGGAAGCAGCGGACCTTCGACAACGGCAGCATCCCCCACCAGATCCA
CCTGGGAGAGCTGCACGCCATTCTGCGGCGGCAGGAAGATTTTTACCCATTCCTGAAGGACAACCGGGAA
AAGATCGAGAAGATCCTGACCTTCCGCATCCCCTACTACGTGGGCCCTCTGGCCAGGGGAAACAGCAGAT
TCGCCTGGATGACCAGAAAGAGCGAGGAAACCATCACCCCCTGGAACTTCGAGGAAGTGGTGGACAAGGG
CGCTTCCGCCCAGAGCTTCATCGAGCGGATGACCAACTTCGATAAGAACCTGCCCAACGAGAAGGTGCTG
CCCAAGCACAGCCTGCTGTACGAGTACTTCACCGTGTATAACGAGCTGACCAAAGTGAAATACGTGACCG
AGGGAATGAGAAAGCCCGCCTTCCTGAGCGGCGAGCAGAAAAAGGCCATCGTGGACCTGCTGTTCAAGAC
CAACCGGAAAGTGACCGTGAAGCAGCTGAAAGAGGACTACTTCAAGAAAATCGAGTGCTTCGACTCCGTG
GAAATCTCCGGCGTGGAAGATCGGTTCAACGCCTCCCTGGGCACATACCACGATCTGCTGAAAATTATCA
AGGACAAGGACTTCCTGGACAATGAGGAAAACGAGGACATTCTGGAAGATATCGTGCTGACCCTGACACT
GTTTGAGGACAGAGAGATGATCGAGGAACGGCTGAAAACCTATGCCCACCTGTTCGACGACAAAGTGATG
AAGCAGCTGAAGCGGCGGAGATACACCGGCTGGGGCAGGCTGAGCCGGAAGCTGATCAACGGCATCCGGG
ACAAGCAGTCCGGCAAGACAATCCTGGATTTCCTGAAGTCCGACGGCTTCGCCAACAGAAACTTCATGCA
GCTGATCCACGACGACAGCCTGACCTTTAAAGAGGACATCCAGAAAGCCCAGGTGTCCGGCCAGGGCGAT
AGCCTGCACGAGCACATTGCCAATCTGGCCGGCAGCCCCGCCATTAAGAAGGGCATCCTGCAGACAGTGA
AGGTGGTGGACGAGCTCGTGAAAGTGATGGGCCGGCACAAGCCCGAGAACATCGTGATCGAAATGGCCAG
AGAGAACCAGACCACCCAGAAGGGACAGAAGAACAGCCGCGAGAGAATGAAGCGGATCGAAGAGGGCATC
AAAGAGCTGGGCAGCCAGATCCTGAAAGAACACCCCGTGGAAAACACCCAGCTGCAGAACGAGAAGCTGT
ACCTGTACTACCTGCAGAATGGGCGGGATATGTACGTGGACCAGGAACTGGACATCAACCGGCTGTCCGA
CTACGATGTGGACCATATCGTGCCTCAGAGCTTTCTGAAGGACGACTCCATCGACAACAAGGTGCTGACC
AGAAGCGACAAGAACCGGGGCAAGAGCGACAACGTGCCCTCCGAAGAGGTCGTGAAGAAGATGAAGAACT
ACTGGCGGCAGCTGCTGAACGCCAAGCTGATTACCCAGAGAAAGTTCGACAATCTGACCAAGGCCGAGAG
AGGCGGCCTGAGCGAACTGGATAAGGCCGGCTTCATCAAGAGACAGCTGGTGGAAACCCGGCAGATCACA
AAGCACGTGGCACAGATCCTGGACTCCCGGATGAACACTAAGTACGACGAGAATGACAAGCTGATCCGGG
AAGTGAAAGTGATCACCCTGAAGTCCAAGCTGGTGTCCGATTTCCGGAAGGATTTCCAGTTTTACAAAGT
GCGCGAGATCAACAACTACCACCACGCCCACGACGCCTACCTGAACGCCGTCGTGGGAACCGCCCTGATC
AAAAAGTACCCTAAGCTGGAAAGCGAGTTCGTGTACGGCGACTACAAGGTGTACGACGTGCGGAAGATGA
TCGCCAAGAGCGAGCAGGAAATCGGCAAGGCTACCGCCAAGTACTTCTTCTACAGCAGCGGCGGGAGCGG
CGGGAGCGGGGGGAGCACTAATCTGAGCGACATCATTGAGAAGGAGACTGGGAAACAGCTGGTCATTCAG
GAGTCCATCCTGATGCTGCCTGAGGAGGTGGAGGAAGTGATCGGCAACAAGCCAGAGTCTGACATCCTGG
TGCACACCGCCTACGACGAGTCCACAGATGAGAATGTGATGCTGCTGACCTCTGACGCCCCCGAGTATAA
GCCTTGGGCCCTGGTCATCCAGGATTCTAACGGCGAGAATAAGATCAAGATGCTGAGCGGAGGATCCGGA
GGATCTGGAGGCAGCACCAACCTGTCTGACATCATCGAGAAGGAGACAGGCAAGCAGCTGGTCATCCAGG
AGAGCATCCTGATGCTGCCCGAAGAAGTCGAAGAAGTGATCGGAAACAAGCCTGAGAGCGATATCCTGGT
CCATACCGCCTACGACGAGAGTACCGACGAAAATGTGATGCTGCTGACATCCGACGCCCCAGAGTATAAG
CCCTGGGCTCTGGTCATCCAGGATTCCAACGGAGAGAACAAAATCAAAATGCTGTCTGGCGGCTCAAAAA
GAACCGCCGACGGCAGCGAATTCGAGCCCAAGAAGAAGAGGAAAGTCTAACCGGTCATCATCACCATCAC
CATTGAGTTTAAACCCGCTGATCAGCCTCGACTGTGCCTTCTAGTTGCCAGCCATCTGTTGTTTGCCCCT
CCCCCGTGCCTTCCTTGACCCTGGAAGGTGCCACTCCCACTGTCCTTTCCTAATAAAATGAGGAAATTGC
ATCGCATTGTCTGAGTAGGTGTCATTCTATTCTGGGGGGTGGGGTGGGGCAGGACAGCAAGGGGGAGGAT
TGGGAAGACAATAGCAGGCATGCTGGGGATGCGGTGGGCTCTATGGCTTCTGAGGCGGAAAGAACCAGCT
GGGGCTCGATACCGTCGACCTCTAGCTAGAGCTTGGCGTAATCATGGTCATAGCTGTTTCCTGTGTGAAA
TTGTTATCCGCTCACAATTCCACACAACATACGAGCCGGAAGCATAAAGTGTAAAGCCTAGGGTGCCTAA
TGAGTGAGCTAACTCACATTAATTGCGTTGCGCTCACTGCCCGCTTTCCAGTCGGGAAACCTGTCGTGCC
AGCTGCATTAATGAATCGGCCAACGCGCGGGGAGAGGCGGTTTGCGTATTGGGCGCTCTTCCGCTTCCTC
GCTCACTGACTCGCTGCGCTCGGTCGTTCGGCTGCGGCGAGCGGTATCAGCTCACTCAAAGGCGGTAATA
CGGTTATCCACAGAATCAGGGGATAACGCAGGAAAGAACATGTGAGCAAAAGGCCAGCAAAAGGCCAGGA
ACCGTAAAAAGGCCGCGTTGCTGGCGTTTTTCCATAGGCTCCGCCCCCCTGACGAGCATCACAAAAATCG
ACGCTCAAGTCAGAGGTGGCGAAACCCGACAGGACTATAAAGATACCAGGCGTTTCCCCCTGGAAGCTCC
CTCGTGCGCTCTCCTGTTCCGACCCTGCCGCTTACCGGATACCTGTCCGCCTTTCTCCCTTCGGGAAGCG
TGGCGCTTTCTCATAGCTCACGCTGTAGGTATCTCAGTTCGGTGTAGGTCGTTCGCTCCAAGCTGGGCTG
TGTGCACGAACCCCCCGTTCAGCCCGACCGCTGCGCCTTATCCGGTAACTATCGTCTTGAGTCCAACCCG
GTAAGACACGACTTATCGCCACTGGCAGCAGCCACTGGTAACAGGATTAGCAGAGCGAGGTATGTAGGCG
GTGCTACAGAGTTCTTGAAGTGGTGGCCTAACTACGGCTACACTAGAAGAACAGTATTTGGTATCTGCGC
TCTGCTGAAGCCAGTTACCTTCGGAAAAAGAGTTGGTAGCTCTTGATCCGGCAAACAAACCACCGCTGGT
AGCGGTGGTTTTTTTGTTTGCAAGCAGCAGATTACGCGCAGAAAAAAAGGATCTCAAGAAGATCCTTTGA
TCTTTTCTACGGGGTCTGACACTCAGTGGAACAAAAACTCACGTTAAGGGATTTTGGTCATGAGATTATC
AAAAAGGATCTTCACCTAGATCCTTTTAAATTAAAAATGAAGTTTTAAATCAATCTAAAGTATATATGAG
TAAACTTGGTCTGACAGTTACCAATGCTTAATCAGTGAGGCACCTATCTCAGCGATCTGTCTATTTCGTT
CATCCATAGTTGCCTGACTCCCCGTCGTGTAGATAACTACGATACGGGAGGGCTTACCATCTGGCCCCAG
TGCTGCAATGATACCGCGAGACCCACGCTCACCGGCTCCAGATTTATCAGCAATAAACCAGCCAGCCGGA
AGGGCCGAGCGCAGAAGTGGTCCTGCAACTTTATCCGCCTCCATCCAGTCTATTAATTGTTGCCGGGAAG
CTAGAGTAAGTAGTTCGCCAGTTAATAGTTTGCGCAACGTTGTTGCCATTGCTACAGGCATCGTGGTGTC
ACGCTCGTCGTTTGGTATGGCTTCATTCAGCTCCGGTTCCCAACGATCAAGGCGAGTTACATGATCCCCC
ATGTTGTGCAAAAAAGCGGTTAGCTCCTTCGGTCCTCCGATCGTTGTCAGAAGTAAGTTGGCCGCAGTGT
TATCACTCATGGTTATGGCAGCACTGCATAATTCTCTTACTGTCATGCCATCCGTAAGATGCTTTTCTGT
GACTGGTGAGTACTCAACCAAGTCATTCTGAGAATAGTGTATGCGGCGACCGAGTTGCTCTTGCCCGGCG
TCAATACGGGATAATACCGCGCCACATAGCAGAACTTTAAAAGTGCTCATCATTGGAAAACGTTCTTCGG
GGCGAAAACTCTCAAGGATCTTACCGCTGTTGAGATCCAGTTCGATGTAACCCACTCGTGCACCCAACTG
ATCTTCAGCATCTTTTACTTTCACCAGCGTTTCTGGGTGAGCAAAAACAGGAAGGCAAAATGCCGCAAAA
AAGGGAATAAGGGCGACACGGAAATGTTGAATACTCATACTCTTCCTTTTTCAATATTATTGAAGCATTT
ATCAGGGTTATTGTCTCATGAGCGGATACATATTTGAATGTATTTAGAAAAATAAACAAATAGGGGTTCC
GCGCACATTTCCCCGAAAAGTGCCACCTGACGTCGACGGATCGGGAGATCGATCTCCCGATCCCCTAGGG
TCGACTCTCAGTACAATCTGCTCTGATGCCGCATAGTTAAGCCAGTATCTGCTCCCTGCTT
Features (pLannotate 1.2.2; 19 found; start..end, strand, type, name):
    142..521     +  enhancer       CMV enhancer: human cytomegalovirus immediate early enhancer
    522..725     +  promoter       CMV promoter: human cytomegalovirus (CMV) immediate early promoter
    767..785     +  promoter       T7 promoter: promoter for bacteriophage T7 RNA polymerase
    856..1539    +  CDS            Apobec1: ABEC1_RAT - Experimental evidence at protein level: Swiss-Prot protein existence level 1. Catalytic component of the apolipoprotein B mRNA editing enzyme complex which is responsible for the postranscriptional editing of a CAA codon for Gln to a UAA codon for stop in the APOB mRNA. May also play a role in the epigenetic regulation of gene expression by participating in DNA demethylation. From Rattus norvegicus (Rat).
   1632..2619    +  CDS            Cas9(C) (fragment): C-terminal portion of Streptococcus pyogenes Cas9 (Zetsche et al., 2015)
   2680..4281    +  CDS            dCas9(N): N-terminal portion of catalytically inactive Streptococcus pyogenes dCas9 carrying the D10A mutation (Zetsche et al., 2015)
   4282..5797    +  CDS            Cas9(C) (fragment): C-terminal portion of Streptococcus pyogenes Cas9 (Zetsche et al., 2015)
   6106..6354    +  CDS            UGI: UNGI_BPPB2 - Experimental evidence at protein level: Swiss-Prot protein existence level 1. This protein binds specifically and reversibly to the host uracil-DNA glycosylase, preventing removal of uracil residues from PBS2 DNA by the host uracil-excision repair system. From Bacillus phage PBS2 (Bacteriophage PBS2).
   6472..6696    +  polyA_signal   bGH poly(A) signal: bovine growth hormone polyadenylation signal
   6700..6721    +  promoter       SV40 promoter (fragment): SV40 enhancer and early promoter
   6726..6742    +  misc_feature   MCS (fragment): pBluescript multiple cloning site
   6791..6807    -  protein_bind   lac operator: The lac repressor binds to the lac operator to inhibit transcription in E. coli. This inhibition can be relieved by adding lactose or isopropyl-β-D-thiogalactopyranoside (IPTG). lac repressor encoded by lacI
   6815..6845    -  promoter       lac promoter: promoter for the E. coli lac operon
   6860..6881    -  protein_bind   CAP binding site: CAP binding activates transcription in the presence of cAMP. E. coli catabolite activator protein
   6894..6986    -  CDS            lacI (fragment): lac repressor; lacI; The lac repressor binds to the lac operator to inhibit transcription in E. coli. This inhibition can be relieved by adding lactose or isopropyl-β-D-thiogalactopyranoside (IPTG).
   7169..7757    -  rep_origin     ori: high-copy-number ColE1/pMB1/pBR322/pUC origin of replication
   7928..8788    -  CDS            AmpR: β-lactamase; bla; confers resistance to ampicillin, carbenicillin, and related antibiotics
   8789..8893    -  promoter       AmpR promoter: bla
   8964..9008    -  misc_feature   bom (fragment): basis of mobility region from pBR322
