[The description below was written by a language model from this plasmid's Addgene catalogue record and pLannotate feature annotations shown in this document.]
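Description:
CP1041-CBEmax is a mammalian expression plasmid encoding a cytosine (C-to-T) base editor built on a circularly permuted SpCas9 nickase. The backbone is a pCMV vector that is propagated in E. coli through a pBR322/ColE1-family origin and selected with ampicillin via the β-lactamase gene and its native promoter. The sequenced record is about 9 kb. It also carries small remnants typical of this backbone: lac promoter/operator and CAP site elements, fragments of lacI, an MCS and the SV40 promoter, and a partial bom region. None of these belongs to the editor cassette.

The payload is a single open reading frame driven by the CMV immediate-early enhancer and promoter and terminated by the bovine growth hormone polyadenylation signal. A T7 promoter upstream of the coding region could also support in vitro transcription. The fusion begins with rat APOBEC1, the cytidine deaminase that converts cytosine to uracil in the single-stranded DNA exposed by Cas9 binding. Next comes Cas9 in rearranged order, with a C-terminal fragment preceding the D10A-bearing N-terminal portion and the rest of the protein. This order matches circular permutation, in which new termini are created at residue 1041 and the original ends are joined. The D10A mutation makes the enzyme a nickase that cuts only the non-edited strand. The insert name specifies two copies of the uracil glycosylase inhibitor UGI, which blocks uracil excision and so favours the C-to-T outcome, although the automated annotation marks only one.

No guide RNA cassette is annotated, so a guide would have to be supplied separately. According to the associated publication title, such permuted variants serve to broaden the targeting scope of base editors.
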