Addgene plasmid #119803: CP1041-CBEmax
Purpose: C-to-T base editor
Depositing lab: David Liu. Depositing organization: Broad Institute. Publication: Circularly permuted and PAM-modified Cas9 variants broaden the targeting scope of base editors. Huang TP, Zhao KT, Miller SM, Gaudelli NM, Oakes BL, Fellmann C, Savage DF, Liu DR. Nat Biotechnol. 2019 May 20. pii: 10.1038/s41587-019-0134-y. doi: 10.1038/s41587-019-0134-y. PubMed 31110355.
Backbone
  Vector backbone: pCMV with a BR322 origin
  Vector type: Mammalian Expression
Growth in bacteria
  Bacterial resistance: Ampicillin, 100 μg/mL
  Growth temperature: 37°C
  Growth strain: Mach1
  Copy number: Unknown
Gene/Insert
  Gene/Insert name: rApobec1-nSpCas9 (CP1041) -UGI-UGI
  Cloning method: Unknown
Terms and licenses: Academic/Nonprofit Terms; Industry Terms: Not Available to Industry
How to cite: CP1041-CBEmax was a gift from David Liu (Addgene plasmid # 119803 ; http://n2t.net/addgene:119803 ; RRID:Addgene_119803)
